>Addgene plasmid #234693 | p370_DG | addgene full sequence | sequence record 467868 | Addgene NGS Result
TTGAGATCCTTTTTTTCTGCGCGTAATCTGCTGCTTGCAAACAAAAAAACCACCGCTACCAGCGGTGGTT
TGTTTGCCGGATCAAGAGCTACCAACTCTTTTTCCGAAGGTAACTGGCTTCAGCAGAGCGCAGATACCAA
ATACTGTCCTTCTAGTGTAGCCGTAGTTAGGCCACCACTTCAAGAACTCTGTAGCACCGCCTACATACCT
CGCTCTGCTAATCCTGTTACCAGTGGCTGCTGCCAGTGGCGATAAGTCGTGTCTTACCGGGTTGGACTCA
AGACGATAGTTACCGGATAAGGCGCAGCGGTCGGGCTGAACGGGGGGTTCGTGCACACAGCCCAGCTTGG
AGCGAACGACCTACACCGAACTGAGATACCTACAGCGTGAGCTATGAGAAAGCGCCACGCTTCCCGAAGG
GAGAAAGGCGGACAGGTATCCGGTAAGCGGCAGGGTCGGAACAGGAGAGCGCACGAGGGAGCTTCCAGGG
GGAAACGCCTGGTATCTTTATAGTCCTGTCGGGTTTCGCCACCTCTGACTTGAGCGTCGATTTTTGTGAT
GCTCGTCAGGGGGGCGGAGCCTATGGAAAAACGCCAGCAACGCGGCCTTTTTACGGTTCCTGGCCTTTTG
CTGGCCTTTTGCTCACATGTTCTTTCCTGCGTTATCCCCTGATTCTGTGGATAACCGTATTACCGCCTTT
GAGTGAGCTGATACCGCTCGCCGCAGCCGAACGACCGAGCGCAGCGAGTCAGTGAGCGAGGAAGCGGAAG
AGCGCCTGATGCGGTATTTTCTCCTTACGCATCTGTGCGGTATTTCACACCGCAATGGTGCACTCTCAGT
ACAATCTGCTCTGATGCCGCATAGTTAAGCCAGTATACACTCCGCTATCGCTACGTGACTGGGTCATGGC
TGCGCCCCGACACCCGCCAACACCCGCTGACGCGCCCTGACGGGCTTGTCTGCTCCCGGCATCCGCTTAC
AGACAAGCTGTGACCGTCTCCGGGAGCTGCATGTGTCAGAGGTTTTCACCGTCATCACCGAAACGCGCGA
GGCAGCTGCGGTAAAGCTCATCAGCGTGGTCGTGAAGCGATTCACAGATGTCTGCCTGTTCATCCGCGTC
CAGCTCGTTGAGTTTCTCCAGAAGCGTTAATGTCTGGCTTCTGATAAAGCGGGCCATGTTAAGGGCGGTT
TTTTCCTGTTTGGTCACTGATGCCTCCGTGTAAGGGGGATTTCTGTTCATGGGGGTAATGATACCGATGA
AACGAGAGAGGATGCTCACGATACGGGTTACTGATGATGAACATGCCCGGTTACTGGAACGTTGTGAGGG
TAAACAACTGGCGGTATGGATGCGGCGGGACCAGAGAAAAATCACTCAGGGTCAATGCCAGCGCTTCGTT
AATACAGATGTAGGTGTTCCACAGGGTAGCCAGCAGCATCCTGCGATGCAGATCCGGAACATAATGGTGC
AGGGCGCTGACTTCCGCGTTTCCAGACTTTACGAAACACGGAAACCGAAGACCATTCATGTTGTTGCTCA
GGTCGCAGACGTTTTGCAGCAGCAGTCGCTTCACGTTCGCTCGCGTATCGGTGATTCATTCTGCTAACCA
GTAAGGCAACCCCGCCAGCCTAGCCGGGTCCTCAACGACAGGAGCACGATCATGCGCACCCGTGGGGCCG
CCATGCCGGCGATAATGGCCTGCTTCTCGCCGAAACGTTTGGTGGCGGGACCAGTGACGAAGGCTTGAGC
GAGGGCGTGCAAGATTCCGAATACCGCAAGCGACAGGCCGATCATCGTCGCGCTCCAGCGAAAGCGGTCC
TCGCCGAAAATGACCCAGAGCGCTGCCGGCACCTGTCCTACGAGTTGCATGATAAAGAAGACAGTCATAA
GTGCGGCGACGATAGTCATGCCCCGCGCCCACCGGAAGGAGCTGACTGGGTTGAAGGCTCTCAAGGGCAT
CGGTCGAGATCCCGGTGCCTAATGAGTGAGCTAACTTACATTAATTGCGTTGCGCTCACTGCCCGCTTTC
CAGTCGGGAAACCTGTCGTGCCAGCTGCATTAATGAATCGGCCAACGCGCGGGGAGAGGCGGTTTGCGTA
TTGGGCGCCAGGGTGGTTTTTCTTTTCACCAGTGAGACGGGCAACAGCTGATTGCCCTTCACCGCCTGGC
CCTGAGAGAGTTGCAGCAAGCGGTCCACGCTGGTTTGCCCCAGCAGGCGAAAATCCTGTTTGATGGTGGT
TAACGGCGGGATATAACATGAGCTGTCTTCGGTATCGTCGTATCCCACTACCGAGATATCCGCACCAACG
CGCAGCCCGGACTCGGTAATGGCGCGCATTGCGCCCAGCGCCATCTGATCGTTGGCAACCAGCATCGCAG
TGGGAACGATGCCCTCATTCAGCATTTGCATGGTTTGTTGAAAACCGGACATGGCACTCCAGTCGCCTTC
CCGTTCCGCTATCGGCTGAATTTGATTGCGAGTGAGATATTTATGCCAGCCAGCCAGACGCAGACGCGCC
GAGACAGAACTTAATGGGCCCGCTAACAGCGCGATTTGCTGGTGACCCAATGCGACCAGATGCTCCACGC
CCAGTCGCGTACCGTCTTCATGGGAGAAAATAATACTGTTGATGGGTGTCTGGTCAGAGACATCAAGAAA
TAACGCCGGAACATTAGTGCAGGCAGCTTCCACAGCAATGGCATCCTGGTCATCCAGCGGATAGTTAATG
ATCAGCCCACTGACGCGTTGCGCGAGAAGATTGTGCACCGCCGCTTTACAGGCTTCGACGCCGCTTCGTT
CTACCATCGACACCACCACGCTGGCACCCAGTTGATCGGCGCGAGATTTAATCGCCGCGACAATTTGCGA
CGGCGCGTGCAGGGCCAGACTGGAGGTGGCAACGCCAATCAGCAACGACTGTTTGCCCGCCAGTTGTTGT
GCCACGCGGTTGGGAATGTAATTCAGCTCCGCCATCGCCGCTTCCACTTTTTCCCGCGTTTTCGCAGAAA
CGTGGCTGGCCTGGTTCACCACGCGGGAAACGGTCTGATAAGAGACACCGGCATACTCTGCGACATCGTA
TAACGTTACTGGTTTCACATTCACCACCCTGAATTGACTCTCTTCCGGGCGCTATCATGCCATACCGCGA
AAGGTTTTGCGCCATTCGATGGTGTCCGGGATCTCGACGCTCTCCCTTATGCGACTCCTGCATTAGGAAG
CAGCCCAGTAGTAGGTTGAGGCCGTTGAGCACCGCCGCCGCAAGGAATGGTGCATGCAAGGAGATGGCGC
CCAACAGTCCCCCGGCCACGGGGCCTGCCACCATACCCACGCCGAAACAAGCGCTCATGAGCCCGAAGTG
GCGAGCCCGATCTTCCCCATCGGTGATGTCGGCGATATAGGCGCCAGCAACCGCACCTGTGGCGCCGGTG
ATGCCGGCCACGATGCGTCCGGCGTAGAGGATCGAGATCTCGATCCCGCGAAATTAATACGACTCACTAT
AGGGGAATTGTGAGCGGATAACAATTCCCCTCTAGAAATAATTTTGTTTAACTTTAAGAAGGAGATATAC
CATGGGTCATATGCGAGACCGCCTGGCTCTAGTAGCGATCTACACTAGCACTATCAGCGTTATTAGCTGC
CGCCGCTGCCGCCGGTGCTATGGCGCGCCACGCTGCGTTCATACTGTTCCACCACGGTATAATCTTCGTT
ATGGCTCGTAATATCCAGTTTGCGATCAATGTTAAACGCGCCCGGCATCTGCACCGGTTTTTTCGCGCGA
TAGGTGGTTTTAAAATCCGCCAGATAGCGGCCGCCATCTTTCAGGCGCAGCGCCATTTTAATATCGCCTT
TCAGCACCACATCTTCCGGATACAGGCGTTCGGTGCTCGCTTCCCAGCCCATCGTTTTTTTCTGCATCAC
CGGGCCATCCGGCGGAAAGTTGGTGCCGCGCAGTTTCACTTTATAAATCAGGGTGCCATCTTCCAGGCTC
GTATCTTGCGCCACGCTCACCGCGCCGCCATCTTCAAAGTTCATCACGCGTTCCCATTTAAAGCCTTCCG
GAAAGCTCTGTTTCCAATAATCCGGAATATCCGCCGGATGTTTGGTAAACGCGCGGCTGCCATACATAAA
CTGCGGGCTCAGAATATCCCAGCTAAACGGCAGCGGGCCGCCTTTGGTCACGCGCAGTTTCGCGGTCTGC
GTGCCTTCATACGGGCGGCCTTCGCCTTCGCCTTCAATTTCAAATTCATGGCCGTTCATGCTGCCTTCCA
TGTGCACTTTAAAGCGCATAAATTCTTTAATCACCGCTTCGGTGCTATCCATCTAGTATTTCTCCTCTTT
CTCTAGTATGTGTACACAACATACGGCCGGAAGCATAAAGTGTAAAGCCTGGGGTGCCTAATGAGTGAGC
TAACTCACATTAATTGCGTTGCGCTCACTGCCCGCTTTCCAGTCGGGAAACCTGTCGTGCCAGCTGCATT
AATGAATCGGCCAACGCGCGGGGAGAGGCGGTTTGCGTATTGGGTCTCAGGATCCCTGGAAGTGCTCTTC
CAGGGCCCGGGCAGCAGCATGGTGAGCAAAGGCGAAGAAGATAACATGGCGAGCCTGCCGGCGACCCATG
AACTGCATATTTTTGGCAGCATTAACGGCGTGGATTTTGATATGGTGGGCCAAGGCACCGGCAACCCGAA
CGATGGCTATGAAGAACTGAACCTGAAAAGCACCAAAGGCGATCTGCAGTTTAGCCCGTGGATTCTGGTG
CCGCATATTGGCTATGGCTTTCATCAGTATCTGCCGTATCCGGATGGCATGAGCCCGTTTCAAGCGGCGA
TGGTGGATGGCAGCGGCTATCAAGTGCATCGCACCATGCAGTTTGAAGATGGCGCGAGCCTGACCGTGAA
CTATCGCTATACCTATGAAGGCAGCCATATTAAAGGCGAAGCGCAAGTGAAAGGCACCGGCTTTCCGGCG
GATGGCCCGGTGATGACCAACAGCCTGACCGCGGCGGATTGGTGCCGCAGCAAAAAAACCTATCCGAACG
ATAAAACCATTATTAGCACCTTTAAATGGAGCTATACCACCGGCAACGGCAAACGCTATCGCAGCACCGC
GCGCACCACCTATACCTTTGCGAAACCGATGGCGGCGAACTATCTGAAAAATCAGCCGATGTATGTGTTT
CGTAAGACCGAGTTGAAACACAGCAAAACCGAGCTTAATTTCAAAGAATGGCAGAAAGCGTTTACCGATG
TGATGGGCATGGATGAACTGTATAAAAAACATCATCATCATCATCACCATCATCATCATTAGCTCGAGCA
CCACCACCACCACCACTGAGATCCGGCTGCTAACAAAGCCCGAAAGGAAGCTGAGTTGGCTGCTGCCACC
GCTGAGCAATAACTAGCATAACCCCTTGGGGCCTCTAAACGGGTCTTGAGGGGTTTTTTGCTGAAAGGAG
GAACTATATCCGGATTGGCGAATGGG
[124 nt withheld, positions 5487-5610]
C
[91 nt withheld, positions 5612-5702]
A
[49 nt withheld, positions 5704-5752]
CCTTTGACGTTGGAGTCCACGTTCTTT
[37 nt withheld, positions 5780-5816]
ACCCTATCTCGGTCTATTCTTTTGATTTATAAGGGATTTTGCCGATTTCGGCCTATTGGTTAAAAAATGA
GCTGATTTAACAAAAATTTAACGCGAATTTTAACAAAATATTAACGCTTACAATTTAGGTGGCACTTTTC
GGGGAAATGTGCGCGGAACCCCTATTTGTTTATTTTTCTAAATACATTCAAATATGTATCCGCTCATGAA
TTAATTCTTAGAAAAACTCATCGAGCATCAAATGAAACTGCAATTTATTCATATCAGGATTATCAATACC
ATATTTTTGAAAAAGCCGTTTCTGTAATGAAGGAGAAAACTCACCGAGGCAGTTCCATAGGATGGCAAGA
TCCTGGTATCGGTCTGCGATTCCGACTCGTCCAACATCAATACAACCTATTAATTTCCCCTCGTCAAAAA
TAAGGTTATCAAGTGAGAAATCACCATGAGTGACGACTGAATCCGGTGAGAATGGCAAAAGTTTATGCAT
TTCTTTCCAGACTTGTTCAACAGGCCAGCCATTACGCTCGTCATCAAAATCACTCGCATCAACCAAACCG
TTATTCATTCGTGATTGCGCCTGAGCGAGACGAAATACGCGATCGCTGTTAAAAGGACAATTACAAACAG
GAATCGAATGCAACCGGCGCAGGAACACTGCCAGCGCATCAACAATATTTTCACCTGAATCAGGATATTC
TTCTAATACCTGGAATGCTGTTTTCCCGGGGATCGCAGTGGTGAGTAACCATGCATCATCAGGAGTACGG
ATAAAATGCTTGATGGTCGGAAGAGGCATAAATTCCGTCAGCCAGTTTAGTCTGACCATCTCATCTGTAA
CATCATTGGCAACGCTACCTTTGCCATGTTTCAGAAACAACTCTGGCGCATCGGGCTTCCCATACAATCG
ATAGATTGTCGCACCTGATTGCCCGACATTATCGCGAGCCCATTTATACCCATATAAATCAGCATCCATG
TTGGAATTTAATCGCGGCCTAGAGCAAGACGTTTCCCGTTGAATATGGCTCATAACACCCCTTGTATTAC
TGTTTATGTAAGCAGACAGTTTTATTGTTCATGACCAAAATCCCTTAACGTGAGTTTTCGTTCCACTGAG
CGTCAGACCCCGTAGAAAAGATCAAAGGATCTTC
Features (pLannotate 1.2.2; 24 found; start..end, strand, type, name):
      1..589     +  rep_origin     ori: high-copy-number ColE1/pMB1/pBR322/pUC origin of replication
    775..914     -  misc_feature   bom: basis of mobility region from pBR322
   1016..1207    -  CDS            rop: Rop protein, which maintains plasmids at low copy number; rop
   1224..1604    +  CDS            YPB1_ECOLX: Protein predicted: Swiss-Prot protein existence level 4. From Escherichia coli.
   1676..1967    -  CDS            TcR (fragment): tetracycline efflux protein; tet; confers resistance to tetracycline
   1982..2003    -  protein_bind   CAP binding site: CAP binding activates transcription in the presence of cAMP. E. coli catabolite activator protein
   2016..3098    -  CDS            lacI: lac repressor; lacI; The lac repressor binds to the lac operator to inhibit transcription in E. coli. This inhibition can be relieved by adding lactose or isopropyl-β-D-thiogalactopyranoside (IPTG).
   3099..3176    -  promoter       lacI promoter: lacI
   3184..3463    -  CDS            TcR (fragment): tetracycline efflux protein; tet; confers resistance to tetracycline
   3485..3503    +  promoter       T7 promoter: promoter for bacteriophage T7 RNA polymerase
   3504..3528    +  protein_bind   lac operator: The lac repressor binds to the lac operator to inhibit transcription in E. coli. This inhibition can be relieved by adding lactose or isopropyl-β-D-thiogalactopyranoside (IPTG). lac repressor encoded by lacI
   3543..3565    +  RBS            RBS: efficient ribosome binding site from bacteriophage T7 gene 10 (Olins and Rangwala, 1989)
   3648..4310    -  CDS            mScarlet: mScarlet is a basic (constitutively fluorescent) red fluorescent protein published in 2016, derived from synthetic construct. It has moderate acid sensitivity.
   4357..4386    -  promoter       lac promoter: promoter for the E. coli lac operon
   4401..4422    -  protein_bind   CAP binding site: CAP binding activates transcription in the presence of cAMP. E. coli catabolite activator protein
   4435..4524    -  CDS            lacI (fragment): lac repressor; lacI; The lac repressor binds to the lac operator to inhibit transcription in E. coli. This inhibition can be relieved by adding lactose or isopropyl-β-D-thiogalactopyranoside (IPTG).
   4569..5276    +  CDS            mNeonGreen: mNeonGreen is a basic (constitutively fluorescent) green/yellow fluorescent protein published in 2013, derived from Branchiostoma lanceolatum. It is reported to be a very rapidly-maturing monomer with moderate acid sensitivity.
   5280..5296    +  CDS            capTEV™ (fragment): composite tag for in vivo biotinylation, TEV protease cleavage, and 6xHis tagging
   5319..5336    +  CDS            9xHis (fragment): 9xHis affinity tag
   5346..5395    +  CDS            SET1 (fragment): solubility-enhancement tag derived from T7 phage gene 10B
   5403..5450    +  terminator     T7 terminator: transcription terminator for bacteriophage T7 RNA polymerase
   5487..5915    +  rep_origin     f1 ori (sequence partly withheld): f1 bacteriophage origin of replication; arrow indicates direction of (+) strand synthesis
   5968..6025    +  promoter       AmpR promoter (fragment): bla
   6034..6849    -  CDS            KanR: aminoglycoside phosphotransferase; aph(3')-Ia; confers resistance to kanamycin in bacteria or G418 (Geneticin®) in eukaryotes
