[The description below was written by a language model from this plasmid's Addgene catalogue record and pLannotate feature annotations shown in this document.]
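Description:
p370_DG is an empty bacterial expression backbone derived from pET28b that has been "domesticated" for Golden Gate assembly, meaning it is arranged so that BsaI can be used as the cloning enzyme. It replicates in E. coli from a ColE1/pBR322-type origin accompanied by the bom region and the rop gene, consistent with its catalogued low copy number. Selection is by kanamycin through an aph(3')-Ia resistance gene. An f1 origin is also present, and short tetracycline-resistance fragments annotated in the backbone appear to be pBR322-derived remnants rather than functional markers.

The expression unit follows the standard pET layout: a T7 promoter with an adjacent lac operator, the T7 gene 10 ribosome binding site, a T7 terminator, and a plasmid-borne lacI gene. Transcription therefore depends on T7 RNA polymerase and is inducible with IPTG. Downstream of the ribosome binding site sits a dropout cassette in the reverse orientation, consisting of a lac promoter with a CAP binding site driving a red fluorescent protein. The depositor identifies this protein as mScarlet3, while the automated annotation calls it mScarlet. BsaI sites flank this cassette and are destroyed on assembly, so a gene of interest replaces the red marker and correct clones can be recognised by loss of red colour.

The inserted coding sequence becomes fused at its C-terminus to a 3C protease cleavage site, mNeonGreen and a His10 tag. The 3C site is not separately annotated in the feature table, and the small capTEV, 9xHis and SET1 fragment calls probably reflect partial matches to the linker, the polyhistidine tract and flanking vector sequence. The fusion allows fluorescent tracking of expression, nickel-affinity purification, and proteolytic removal of the tag.
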