Addgene plasmid #234693: p370_DG
Purpose: (Empty Backbone) Golden gate domesticated pET28b with 3C-mNeongreen-His10
Depositing lab: Matthew Wohlever. Depositing organization: University of Pittsburgh (University, School of Medicine, and Cancer Institute). Publication: A suite of pre-assembled, pET28b-based Golden Gate vectors for efficient protein engineering and expression. Gaur D, Wohlever ML. Protein Sci. 2025 Apr;34(4):e70106. doi: 10.1002/pro.70106. PubMed 40130802.
Backbone
  Vector backbone: pET28b
  Vector type: Bacterial Expression
  Tag / fusion protein: 3C-mNeongreen-His10 (C terminal on backbone)
Growth in bacteria
  Bacterial resistance: Kanamycin, 50 μg/mL
  Growth temperature: 37°C
  Growth strain: DH5alpha
  Copy number: Low Copy
Gene/Insert
  Gene/Insert name: None
  Mutation: No
  Tag / fusion protein: 3C-mNeongreen-His10 (C terminal on backbone)
Terms and licenses: Academic/Nonprofit Terms; Industry Terms: Not Available to Industry
Depositor comments: The construct includes a 3C protease cleavage site followed by mNeonGreen-His10 at the C-terminus. BsaI recognition sites flank mScarlet3 to enable easy visualization of successful cloning through loss of red color. 5' Cloning Site: BsaI (destroyed), 3' Cloning Site: BsaI (destroyed).
How to cite: p370_DG was a gift from Matthew Wohlever (Addgene plasmid # 234693 ; http://n2t.net/addgene:234693 ; RRID:Addgene_234693)
